>Addgene plasmid #179447 | pDB-hCRY1-SNAP-CD4-bla | addgene full sequence | sequence record 358064 | Addgene NGS Result
TCGCGCGTTTCGGTGATGACGGTGAAAACCTCTGACACATGCAGCTCCCGGAGACGGTCACAGCTTGTCT
GTAAGCGGATGCCGGGAGCAGACAAGCCCGTCAGGGCGCGTCAGCGGGTGTTGGCGGGTGTCGGGGCTGG
CTTAACTATGCGGCATCAGAGCAGATTGTACTGAGAGTGCACCATATGGGCCGGCCCTTAAGGTTTAAAC
TCATATTTTTCCATAAACTGGACACACTGACAGAAATGTTTCCCTAAAACATACTTCTCTGTTCTAGCCA
ACCTATTCTCCTATAATAGTGTTTGTTTTTAGAAGGGTTGATAGGATTGCTTAGGCTAGGTAACTGCCAC
ATAGTCTGTGTCTTCTGCTTGTCGTATGATTTGAATTGTTTAACTCATCGGGCAGGCCCTTATTCCCTTA
TCCTCAAGGAAATATGTTTGGAGGAGCTCTGAAGGAAAAGCGTGGGAAAAGGGACAAGAGTGAGGGAGGA
ATGTCTATCTCACTCTTGCCCCTATGTTTTACCTTCATGGTCAAGTTTCAAATTGTCATCTAGTAAGGAA
ATGTTTTTTAGAAAATGATCATCAATGATTTTTCCTTTGAGCTGTCAACACTTCTGTGAGCCTAAATTTA
AGTTTTCCTGGTTTGAGCATGTGATTTTTGGTTCATAGGAAGATTGAGATTTAGTCTTAAAAGCATATAA
ATGACCTTAAGTACAAGCGCTAAAAGTTGGATTTGTAGACTTAATAATACATACATCTTGGATTTGATTT
TAAGTAATTTTACTGTGTTTTAAATACTAACAGGTTGCTCTCAAGGGAGTGGTATTTTACACTATGCTCA
TGGCGACAGTCAGCAAACTCACCTGTTGAAGCAAGGTAAGAATGAAGCATTGGAGCATACTGTTCTTTTT
CCTTTTCCTATCTTAAACATACATTTTTTAAATGTGCAGGAAGAAGCTCCATGGGCACTGGTCTCAGTGG
TGGGAAACGTCCTAGTCAAGAAGAAGACACACAGAGTATTGGTCCTAAAGTCCAGAGACAGAGCACTAAT
AGCGGCCGCGAAGTTCCTATTCCGAAGTTCCTATTCTCTAGAAAGTATAGGAACTTCACCGGTGACAAAG
ACTGCGAAATGAAGCGCACCACCCTGGATAGCCCTCTGGGCAAGCTGGAACTGTCTGGGTGCGAACAGGG
CCTGCACCGTATCATCTTCCTGGGCAAAGGAACATCTGCCGCCGACGCCGTGGAAGTGCCTGCCCCAGCC
GCCGTGCTGGGCGGACCAGAGCCACTGATGCAGGCCACCGCCTGGCTCAACGCCTACTTTCACCAGCCTG
AGGCCATCGAGGAGTTCCCTGTGCCAGCCCTGCACCACCCAGTGTTCCAGCAGGAGAGCTTTACCCGCCA
GGTGCTGTGGAAACTGCTGAAAGTGGTGAAGTTCGGAGAGGTCATCAGCTACAGCCACCTGGCCGCCCTG
GCCGGCAATCCCGCCGCCACCGCCGCCGTGAAAACCGCCCTGAGCGGAAATCCCGTGCCCATTCTGATCC
CCTGCCACCGGGTGGTGCAGGGCGACCTGGACGTGGGGGGCTACGAGGGCGGGCTCGCCGTGAAAGAGTG
GCTGCTGGCCCACGAGGGCCACAGACTGGGCAAGCCTGGGCTGGGTACTAGTCACCATCACCATCACCAT
GGTAGCGGTGACTACAAAGACGATGACGACAAGGCTAGCAAAGATCTGAAGTTCCTATTCCGAAGTTCCT
ATTCTTCAAATAGTATAGGAACTTCAGATCTAATAACTTCGTATAGCATACATTATACGAAGTTATTTTG
AATAAAATATCTTTATTTTCATTACATCTGTGTGTTGGTTTTTTGTGTTGAGCTGATTTAACAAAAATTT
AACGCTGTGGAATGTGTGTCAGTTAGGGTGTGGAAAGTCCCCAGGCTCCCCAGGCAGGCAGAAGTATGCA
AAGCATGCATCTCAATTAGTCAGCAACCAGGTGTGGAAAGTCCCCAGGCTCCCCAGCAGGCAGAAGTATG
CAAAGCATGCATCTCAATTAGTCAGCAACCATAGTCCCGCCCCTAACTCCGCCCATCCCGCCCCTAACTC
CGCCCAGTTCCGCCCATTCTCCGCCCCATGGCTGACTAATTTTTTTTATTTATGCAGAGGCCGAGGCCGC
CTCTGCCTCTGAGCTATTCCAGAAGTAGTGAGGAGGCTTTTTTGGAGGCCTAGGCTTTTGCAAAAAGCTA
TTGTATATCCATTTTCGGATCTGATCAGCACTGAGCAGGTACCGCCACCATGGTGAGCAAGGGCGAGGAG
CTGTTCACCGGGGTGGTGCCCATCCTGGTCGAGCTGGACGGCGACGTAAACGGCCACAAGTTCAGCGTGT
CCGGCGAGGGCGAGGGCGATGCCACCTACGGCAAGCTGACCCTGAAGTTCATCTGCACCACCGGCAAGCT
GCCCGTGCCCTGGCCCACCCTCGTGACCACCCTGACCTGGGGCGTGCAGTGCTTCGCCCGCTACCCCGAC
CACATGAAGCAGCACGACTTCTTCAAGTCCGCCATGCCCGAAGGCTACGTCCAGGAGCGCACCATCTTCT
TCAAGGACGACGGCAACTACAAGACCCGCGCCGAGGTGAAGTTCGAGGGCGACACCCTGGTGAACCGCAT
CGAGCTGAAGGGCATCGACTTCAAGGAGGACGGCAACATCCTGGGGCACAAGCTGGAGTACAACGCCATC
AGCGACAACGTCTATATCACCGCCGACAAGCAGAAGAACGGCATCAAGGCCAACTTCAAGATCCGCCACA
ACATCGAGGACGGCAGCGTGCAGCTCGCCGACCACTACCAGCAGAACACCCCCATCGGCGACGGCCCCGT
GCTGCTGCCCGACAACCACTACCTGAGCACCCAGTCCAAGCTGAGCAAAGACCCCAACGAGAAGCGCGAT
CACATGGTCCTGCTGGAGTTCGTGACCGCCGCCGGGATCACTCTCGGCATGGACGAGCTGTACAAGGAAT
TCGGAAGCGGAGCTACTAACTTCAGCCTGCTGAAGCAGGCTGGAGACGTGGAGGAGAACCCTGGACCTCA
CGTGGCCAAGCCTTTGTCTCAAGAAGAATCCACCCTCATTGAAAGAGCAACGGCTACAATCAACAGCATC
CCCATCTCTGAAGACTACAGCGTCGCCAGCGCAGCTCTCTCTAGCGACGGCCGCATCTTCACTGGTGTCA
ATGTATATCATTTTACTGGGGGACCTTGTGCAGAACTCGTGGTGCTGGGCACTGCTGCTGCTGCGGCAGC
TGGCAACCTGACTTGTATCGTCGCGATCGGAAATGAGAACAGGGGCATCTTGAGCCCCTGCGGACGGTGC
CGACAGGTGCTTCTCGATCTGCATCCTGGGATCAAAGCCATAGTGAAGGACAGTGATGGACAGCCGACGG
CAGTTGGGATTCGTGAATTGCTGCCCTCTGGTTATGTGTGGGAGGGCTAACTCGAGACCCCAACTTGTTT
ATTGCAGCTTATAATGGTTACAAATAAAGCAATAGCATCACAAATTTCACAAATAAAGCATTTTTTTCAC
TGCATTCTAGTTGTGGTTTGTCCAAACTCATCAATGTATCTTATCATGTCTGTATAGAAGTTCCTATTCC
GAAGTTCCTATTCTTCAAATAGTATAGGAACTTCATAACTTCGTATAGCATACATTATACGAAGTTATTT
GATTAATTAAGCGATCGCTTCGAATGCACTAATTAGGTAAATATTTTAGAGCTGTATTTCTTGCTTTAGA
AGAGTATATAATTAACATAAATTAAGATAATTTCAAAAATGGAGCAAATCTCTATTTTCAAACCAGAAAA
TCTTGAGGCATTAATTTTTAAGCAATTTTTACAAACTCAGTTAATTTTTGGTCAAGAGACATGCATCTGT
ACTGGAGAAATTGTTGCACCAGTTTTATATTCATCTGAACCAATGCTCTTTAAATTAGAGATGTTTATGA
TTTTGTGGTCAAGTTTTTTCTTAGAAAAAGACAACTTTTTTATTTCCTTACTATGTAACTATGAGTCTAA
AACAATTAAAGTGGCCTGTTTATTTTAGTGACATTAATATAATCTTTTTATGAACTTTCCCCTAAATCTT
TGCCTCTTAAATGTTGATAAATTTCTTTTATCTGTTATGATGCTTCTAAAATCTAAATTATTTCCAATTT
GGGAATAGTTCAAAATTTTTTAAAATGCTGGCCCTTATTAGAAGTATCAGAAAGCCTTGCCTGCATTCAA
TTTAATTGGATTTGGGATGTCATTTTGTGATTTAAATTAATATGAAAAATATTTATACGTTGGATTTGCC
AGTTTTTAAAAATTTTCTGTTTCTTCAGTTTCTAACACTGTTTACATTTTTTATTGCTTAGTTTTTTTAT
GTCAACCTAATTAGACTATAAGTATCTTGAAGATAAGGTCAATAAACACTCATCACATTTTTGTCATTGA
ATTATTTGCAATCAAGCTTTACCTAGTTTTTTTTTCCCCCTTAAATCACAGAAAACATTCAGGAGGAATA
CTGGTCGACAAGCTTGCATGCCTGCAGGTCAATTCCCTGGCATTATGCCCAGTACATGACCTTATGGGAC
TTTCCTACTTGGCAGTACATCTACGTATTAGTCATCGCTATTACCATGGTGATGCGGTTTTGGCAGTACA
TCAATGGGCGTGGATAGCGGTTTGACTCACGGGGATTTCCAAGTCTCCACCCCATTGACGTCAATGGGAG
TTTGTTTTGGCACCAAAATCAACGGGACTTTCCAAAATGTCGTAACAACTCCGCCCCATTGACGCAAATG
GGCGGTAGGCGTGTACGGTGGGAGGTCTATATAAGCAGAGCTCGTTTAGTGAACCGTCAGATCGCCTGGA
GACGCCATCCACGCTGTTTTGACCTCCATAGAAGACACCGGGACCGATCCAGCCTGGGGATCCACCATGA
ACCGGGGAGTCCCTTTTAGGCACTTGCTTCTGGTGCTGCAACTGGCGCTCCTCCCAGCAGCCACTCAGGG
A
[543 nt withheld, positions 5042-5584]
GCCTCCAGCATAGTCTATAAGAAAGAGGGGGAACAGGTGGAGTTCTCCTTCCCACTCGCCTTTACAGTTG
AAAAGCTGACGGGCAGTGGCGAGCTGTGGTGGCAGGCGGAGAGGGCTTCCTCCTCCAAGTCTTGGATCAC
CTTTGACCTGAAGAACAAGGAAGTGTCTGTAAAACGGGTTACCCAGGACCCTAAGCTCCAGATGGGCAAG
AAGCTCCCGCTCCACCTCACCCTGCCCCAGGCCTTGCCTCAGTATGCTGGCTCTGGAAACCTCACCCTGG
CCCTTGAAGCGAAAACAGGAAAGTTGCATCAGGAAGTGAACCTGGTGGTGATGAGAGCCACTCAGCTCCA
GAAAAATTTGACCTGTGAGGTGTGGGGACCCACCTCCCCTAAGCTGATGCTGAGCTTGAAACTGGAGAAC
AAGGAGGCAAAGGTCTCGAAGCGGGAGAAGGCGGTGTGGGTGCTGAACCCTGAGGCGGGGATGTGGCAGT
GTCTGCTGAGTGACTCGGGACAGGTCCTGCTGGAATCCAACATCAAGGTTCTGCCCACATGGTCGACCCC
GGTGCAGCCAATGGCCCTGATTGTGCTGGGGGGCGTCGCCGGCCTCCTGCTTTTCATTGGGCTAGGCATC
TTCTTCTGTGTCAGGTGCCGGCACTGAAGGCGACCTGCGGATCCCACGTCACTATTGTATACTCTATATT
ATACTCTATGTTATACTCTGTAATCCTACTCAATAAACGTGTCACGCCTGTGAAACCGTACTAAGTCTCC
CGTGTCTTCTTATCACCATCAGGTGACATCCTCGCCCAGGCTGTCAATCATGCCGGTATCGATTCCAGTA
GCACCGGCCCCACGCTGACAACCCACTCTTGCAGCGTTAGCAGCGCCCCTCTTAACAAGCCGACCCCCAC
CAGCGTCGCGGTTACTAACACTCCTCTCCCCGACCTGCAGCCCAAGCTTGGCGTAATCATGGTCATAGCT
GTTTCCTGTGTGAAATTGTTATCCGCTCACAATTCCACACAACATACGAGCCGGAAGCATAAAGTGTAAA
GCCTGGGGTGCCTAATGAGTGAGCTAACTCACATTAATTGCGTTGCGCTCACTGCCCGCTTTCCAGTCGG
GAAACCTGTCGTGCCAGCTGCATTAATGAATCGGCCAACGCGCGGGGAGAGGCGGTTTGCGTATTGGGCG
CTCTTCCGCTTCCTCGCTCACTGACTCGCTGCGCTCGGTCGTTCGGCTGCGGCGAGCGGTATCAGCTCAC
TCAAAGGCGGTAATACGGTTATCCACAGAATCAGGGGATAACGCAGGAAAGAACATGTGAGCAAAAGGCC
AGCAAAAGGCCAGGAACCGTAAAAAGGCCGCGTTGCTGGCGTTTTTCCATAGGCTCCGCCCCCCTGACGA
GCATCACAAAAATCGACGCTCAAGTCAGAGGTGGCGAAACCCGACAGGACTATAAAGATACCAGGCGTTT
CCCCCTGGAAGCTCCCTCGTGCGCTCTCCTGTTCCGACCCTGCCGCTTACCGGATACCTGTCCGCCTTTC
TCCCTTCGGGAAGCGTGGCGCTTTCTCATAGCTCACGCTGTAGGTATCTCAGTTCGGTGTAGGTCGTTCG
CTCCAAGCTGGGCTGTGTGCACGAACCCCCCGTTCAGCCCGACCGCTGCGCCTTATCCGGTAACTATCGT
CTTGAGTCCAACCCGGTAAGACACGACTTATCGCCACTGGCAGCAGCCACTGGTAACAGGATTAGCAGAG
CGAGGTATGTAGGCGGTGCTACAGAGTTCTTGAAGTGGTGGCCTAACTACGGCTACACTAGAAGAACAGT
ATTTGGTATCTGCGCTCTGCTGAAGCCAGTTACCTTCGGAAAAAGAGTTGGTAGCTCTTGATCCGGCAAA
CAAACCACCGCTGGTAGCGGTGGTTTTTTTGTTTGCAAGCAGCAGATTACGCGCAGAAAAAAAGGATCTC
AAGAAGATCCTTTGATCTTTTCTACGGGGTCTGACGCTCAGTGGAACGAAAACTCACGTTAAGGGATTTT
GGTCATGAGATTATCAAAAAGGATCTTCACCTAGATCCTTTTAAATTAAAAATGAAGTTTTAAATCAATC
TAAAGTATATATGAGTAAACTTGGTCTGACAGTTACCAATGCTTAATCAGTGAGGCACCTATCTCAGCGA
TCTGTCTATTTCGTTCATCCATAGTTGCCTGACTCCCCGTCGTGTAGATAACTACGATACGGGAGGGCTT
ACCATCTGGCCCCAGTGCTGCAATGATACCGCGAGACCCACGCTCACCGGCTCCAGATTTATCAGCAATA
AACCAGCCAGCCGGAAGGGCCGAGCGCAGAAGTGGTCCTGCAACTTTATCCGCCTCCATCCAGTCTATTA
ATTGTTGCCGGGAAGCTAGAGTAAGTAGTTCGCCAGTTAATAGTTTGCGCAACGTTGTTGCCATTGCTAC
AGGCATCGTGGTGTCACGCTCGTCGTTTGGTATGGCTTCATTCAGCTCCGGTTCCCAACGATCAAGGCGA
GTTACATGATCCCCCATGTTGTGCAAAAAAGCGGTTAGCTCCTTCGGTCCTCCGATCGTTGTCAGAAGTA
AGTTGGCCGCAGTGTTATCACTCATGGTTATGGCAGCACTGCATAATTCTCTTACTGTCATGCCATCCGT
AAGATGCTTTTCTGTGACTGGTGAGTACTCAACCAAGTCATTCTGAGAATAGTGTATGCGGCGACCGAGT
TGCTCTTGCCCGGCGTCAATACGGGATAATACCGCGCCACATAGCAGAACTTTAAAAGTGCTCATCATTG
GAAAACGTTCTTCGGGGCGAAAACTCTCAAGGATCTTACCGCTGTTGAGATCCAGTTCGATGTAACCCAC
TCGTGCACCCAACTGATCTTCAGCATCTTTTACTTTCACCAGCGTTTCTGGGTGAGCAAAAACAGGAAGG
CAAAATGCCGCAAAAAAGGGAATAAGGGCGACACGGAAATGTTGAATACTCATACTCTTCCTTTTTCAAT
ATTATTGAAGCATTTATCAGGGTTATTGTCTCATGAGCGGATACATATTTGAATGTATTTAGAAAAATAA
ACAAATAGGGGTTCCGCGCACATTTCCCCGAAAAGTGCCACCTGACGTCTAAGAAACCATTATTATCATG
ACATTAACCTATAAAAATAGGCGTATCACGAGGCCCTTTCGTC
Features (pLannotate 1.2.2; 27 found; start..end, strand, type, name):
    137..188     +  misc_feature   bom (fragment): basis of mobility region from pBR322
    806..889     +  CDS            Cry1 (fragment): CRY1_MOUSE - Experimental evidence at protein level: Swiss-Prot protein existence level 1. Transcriptional repressor which forms a core component of the circadian clock. The circadian clock, an internal time-keeping system, regulates various physiological processes through the generation of approximately 24 hour circadian rhythms in gene expression, which are translated into rhythms in metabolism and behavior. It is derived from the Latin roots 'circa' (about) and 'diem' (day) and acts as an important regulator of a wide array of physiological functions including metabolism, sleep, body temper
    949..1050    +  CDS            CRY1 (fragment): CRY1_HUMAN - Also known as PHLL1. Experimental evidence at protein level: Swiss-Prot protein existence level 1. Transcriptional repressor which forms a core component of the circadian clock. The circadian clock, an internal time-keeping system, regulates various physiological processes through the generation of approximately 24 hour circadian rhythms in gene expression, which are translated into rhythms in metabolism and behavior. It is derived from the Latin roots 'circa' (about) and 'diem' (day) and acts as an important regulator of a wide array of physiological functions including metabolis
   1060..1107    +  protein_bind   FRT: FLP-mediated recombination occurs in the 8-bp core sequence TCTAGAAA (Turan and Bode, 2011). FLP recombinase from the Saccharomyces cerevisiae 2μ plasmid
   1114..1656    +  CDS            SNAP-tag®: human O6-alkylguanine-DNA-alkyltransferase variant that forms covalent bonds with benzylguanine derivatives fast-reacting variant, optimized for mammalian expression
   1663..1680    +  CDS            6xHis: 6xHis affinity tag
   1783..1816    +  protein_bind   loxP: Cre-mediated recombination occurs in the 8-bp core sequence (GCATACAT). Cre recombinase
   1821..1868    +  polyA_signal   poly(A) signal: synthetic polyadenylation signal
   1869..1895    +  rep_origin     f1 ori (fragment): f1 bacteriophage origin of replication; arrow indicates direction of (+) strand synthesis
   1904..2234    +  promoter       SV40 promoter: SV40 enhancer and early promoter
   2290..3006    +  CDS            mCerulean: mCerulean is a basic (constitutively fluorescent) cyan fluorescent protein published in 2005, derived from Aequorea victoria. It is reported to be a very rapidly-maturing monomer.
   3083..3480    +  CDS            BSD (fragment): blasticidin S deaminase; Aspergillus terreus BSD; confers resistance to blasticidin
   3492..3613    +  polyA_signal   SV40 poly(A) signal: SV40 polyadenylation signal
   3675..3708    +  protein_bind   loxP: Cre-mediated recombination occurs in the 8-bp core sequence (GCATACAT). Cre recombinase
   4560..4580    -  misc_feature   MCS (fragment): pUC18/19 multiple cloning site
   4586..4668    +  enhancer       CMV enhancer (fragment): human cytomegalovirus immediate early enhancer; contains an 18-bp deletion relative to the standard CMV enhancer
   4669..4872    +  promoter       CMV promoter: human cytomegalovirus (CMV) immediate early promoter
   4967..6238    +  CDS            CD4 (truncated) (sequence partly withheld): truncated human CD4 cell surface glycoprotein lacking the cytoplasmic tail
   6364..6525    +  CDS            UL122 (fragment): VIE2_HCMVT - Experimental evidence at protein level: Swiss-Prot protein existence level 1. Stimulates viral early and late gene expression and thus play a crucial role in the regulation of productive infection. In addition, activates quiescent cells to reenter the cell cycle and upregulates several E2F-responsive genes, which are responsible for pushing the cell into S phase. In S-phase, inhibits cellular DNA synthesis and blocks further cell cycle progression. From Human cytomegalovirus (strain Towne) (HHV-5) (Human herpesvirus 5).
   6580..6596    -  protein_bind   lac operator: The lac repressor binds to the lac operator to inhibit transcription in E. coli. This inhibition can be relieved by adding lactose or isopropyl-β-D-thiogalactopyranoside (IPTG). lac repressor encoded by lacI
   6604..6634    -  promoter       lac promoter: promoter for the E. coli lac operon
   6649..6670    -  protein_bind   CAP binding site: CAP binding activates transcription in the presence of cAMP. E. coli catabolite activator protein
   6683..6775    -  CDS            lacI (fragment): lac repressor; lacI; The lac repressor binds to the lac operator to inhibit transcription in E. coli. This inhibition can be relieved by adding lactose or isopropyl-β-D-thiogalactopyranoside (IPTG).
   6958..7546    -  rep_origin     ori: high-copy-number ColE1/pMB1/pBR322/pUC origin of replication
   7717..8577    -  CDS            AmpR: β-lactamase; bla; confers resistance to ampicillin, carbenicillin, and related antibiotics
   8578..8682    -  promoter       AmpR promoter: bla
   8777..35      +  CDS            rop (fragment) (across the origin): Rop protein, which maintains plasmids at low copy number; rop
