[The description below was written by a language model from this plasmid's Addgene catalogue record and pLannotate feature annotations shown in this document.]
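Description:
pDB-hCRY1-SNAP-CD4-bla is a homology-directed repair donor plasmid for CRISPR knock-in, designed to fuse a SNAP-tag to the C-terminus of the endogenous human CRY1 circadian clock protein. It is built on pDB, a pUC57 derivative, and is propagated in E. coli as a high-copy plasmid through a ColE1/pUC origin with ampicillin resistance. The full 8,777 bp sequence is annotated.

The payload has no promoter of its own, because the tag is meant to be expressed from the CRY1 locus after integration. Homology regions matching the genomic sequence around the CRY1 stop codon flank the cassette. The annotated CRY1 coding fragments mark the end of the upstream arm, and silent mutations were introduced so that Cas9/sgRNA does not cut the donor. Downstream of the CRY1 coding end lie an FRT site, the SNAP-tag (an O6-alkylguanine-DNA alkyltransferase variant that covalently binds benzylguanine dyes) and a His/Flag tag; the feature table annotates only the 6xHis part.

A loxP-flanked positive selection cassette follows, comprising a synthetic poly(A) signal, the SV40 promoter, mCerulean linked by P2A to blasticidin S deaminase, and an SV40 poly(A). This allows integrants to be enriched by blasticidin or cyan fluorescence, and the loxP sites would permit later removal by Cre. Beyond the downstream homology arm, a CMV-driven truncated human CD4 lacking its cytoplasmic tail serves as a negative selection marker. Correct homologous recombination excludes it, so surface CD4 flags cells with random or whole-plasmid integration. The donor is intended for use with a companion Cas9/sgRNA plasmid, to generate knock-in cells for live-cell imaging of CRY1 protein dynamics.
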