Addgene plasmid #179447: pDB-hCRY1-SNAP-CD4-bla
Purpose: Donor vector to knock in SNAPtag C-terminal to human CRY1 gene
Depositing lab: Achim Kramer. Publication: Live-cell imaging of circadian clock protein dynamics in CRISPR-generated knock-in cells. Gabriel CH, Del Olmo M, Zehtabian A, Jager M, Reischl S, van Dijk H, Ulbricht C, Rakhymzhan A, Korte T, Koller B, Grudziecki A, Maier B, Herrmann A, Niesner R, Zemojtel T, Ewers H, Granada AE, Herzel H, Kramer A. Nat Commun. 2021 Jun 18;12(1):3796. doi: 10.1038/s41467-021-24086-9. PubMed 34145278.
Backbone
  Vector backbone: pDB, derived from pUC57
  Backbone manufacturer: none
  Backbone size w/o insert (bp): 8200
  Total vector size (bp): 8777
  Modifications to backbone: regions homologous to the hCRY1 genomic region (surrounding STOP codon) flank insert+positive selection cassette (mCerulean-P2A-blaR). Silent mutations to the hCRY1 genomic sequence were inserted to avoid donor vector targeting by Cas9/sgRNA. Negative Selection cassette expresses hCD4. Should be used together with Cas9/sgRNA plasmid #179453
  Vector type: CRISPR
  Selectable markers: Blasticidin
Growth in bacteria
  Bacterial resistance: Ampicillin, 100 μg/mL
  Growth temperature: 37°C
  Growth strain: DH5alpha
  Copy number: High Copy
Gene/Insert
  Gene/Insert name: SnapTag
  Species: Synthetic
  Insert size (bp): 543
  Promoter: None
  Tag / fusion protein: His/Flag (C terminal on insert)
  Cloning method: Restriction Enzyme; 5′ cloning site AgeI (not destroyed); 3′ cloning site SpeI (not destroyed)
  Sequencing primers: 5′ --; 3′ --
Resource information
  A portion of this plasmid was derived from a plasmid made by: hCD4 was cloned from Addgene #35712
Terms and licenses: Academic/Nonprofit Terms; Industry Terms: Not Available to Industry
How to cite: pDB-hCRY1-SNAP-CD4-bla was a gift from Achim Kramer (Addgene plasmid # 179447 ; http://n2t.net/addgene:179447 ; RRID:Addgene_179447)
